>Addgene plasmid #43398 | II-GTAT | depositor partial sequence | sequence record 58663 | II-GTAT sequence 426 bps
CGTCTCGCTTAACCCCAGAGCAGGTCGTGGCAATCGCGAGCAATAACGGCGGAAAACAGGCTTTGGAAAC
GGTGCAGAGGCTCCTTCCAGTGCTGTGCCAAGCGCACGGACTCACCCCAGAGCAGGTCGTGGCCATTGCC
TCGAATGGAGGGGGCAAACAGGCGTTGGAAACCGTACAACGATTGCTGCCGGTGCTGTGCCAAGCGCACG
GCCTCACCCCAGAGCAGGTCGTGGCAATCGCCTCCAACATTGGCGGGAAACAGGCACTCGAGACTGTCCA
GCGCCTGCTTCCCGTGCTGTGCCAAGCGCACGGATTAACCCCAGAGCAGGTCGTGGCCATTGCCTCGAAT
GGAGGGGGCAAACAGGCGTTGGAAACCGTACAACGATTGCTGCCGGTGCTGTGCCAAGCGCACGGGCTCA
GAGACG
