>Addgene plasmid #43398 | II-GTAT | addgene partial sequence | sequence record 60915 | M13-F20 5'-TGTAAAACGACGGCCAGT-3'
CTATAGGGCGAATTGGGCCCTCTAGATGCATGCTCGAGCGGCCGCCAGTGTGATGGATATCTGCAGAATT
CGCCCTTAGTATCTTTCCTGTGCCCACGTCTCTGAGCCCGTGCGCTTGGCACAGCACCGGCAGCAATCGT
TGTACGGTTTCCAACGCCTGTTTGCCCCCTCCATTCGAGGCAATGGCCACGACCTGCTCTGGGGTTAATC
CGTGCGCTTGGCACAGCACGGGAAGCAGGCGCTGGACAGTCTCGAGTGCCTGTTTCCCGCCAATGTTGGA
GGCGATTGCCACGACCTGCTCTGGGGTGAGGCCGTGCGCTTGGCACAGCACCGGCAGCAATCGTTGTACG
GTTTCCAACGCCTGTTTGCCCCCTCCATTCGAGGCAATGGCCACGACCTGCTCTGGGGTGAGTCCGTGCG
CTTGGCACAGCACTGGAAGGAGCCTCTGCACCGTTTCCAAAGCCTGTTTTCCGCCGTTATTGCTCGCGAT
TGCCACGACCTGCTCTGGGGTTAAGCGAGACGCGCTAGGACGGCATCTATATAAGGGCGAATTCCAGCAC
ACTGGCGGCCGTTACTAGTGGATCCGAGCTCGGTACCAAGCTTGGCGTAATCATGGTCATAGCTGTTTCC
TGTGTGAAATTGTTATCCGCTCACAATTCCACACAACATACGAGCCGGAAGCATAAAGTGTAAAGCCTGG
GGTGCCTAATGAGTGAGCTAACTCACATTAATTGCGTTGCGCTCACTGCCCGCTTTCCAGTCGGGAAACC
TGTCGTGCCAGCTGCATTAATGAATCGGCCAACGCGCGGGGAGAGGCGGTTTGCGTATTGGGCGCTCTTC
CGCTTCCTCGCTCACTGACTCGCTGCGCTCGGTCGTTCGGCTGCGGCGAGCGGTATCAGCTCACTCAAAG
GCGGTAATACGGTTATCCACAGAATCA
