[The description below was written by a language model from this plasmid's Addgene catalogue record.]
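Description:
II-GTAT is a bacterial cloning plasmid built on the commercial pCRII-TOPO backbone (about 4.0 kb without insert), carrying a 426 bp synthetic insert introduced by TOPO cloning. It is a high-copy plasmid propagated in E. coli and selectable with both ampicillin and kanamycin, reflecting the two resistance markers present on this backbone. The insert sits between the T7 and M13-reverse primer sites, which are listed for sequence verification. No feature table accompanies the record, so the exact arrangement of origins, promoters and other backbone elements is not documented here beyond what the backbone name implies.

The record does not explicitly describe what the insert encodes. The plasmid was deposited in connection with a TALEN genome-editing system developed for generating human stem cell-based disease models. In that context, the name plausibly denotes a pre-assembled block of TALE repeat units recognising the four-base sequence GTAT, with "II" indicating the block's position in a hierarchical assembly scheme; the 426 bp size is roughly consistent with four repeat modules of about 100 bp each plus flanking sequence. This interpretation is inferred from the name, insert size and associated publication rather than stated in the catalogue fields. On that reading, the plasmid would be one member of a library of repeat-module parts, serving as a storage and amplification vector from which the module is taken and combined with others to build a full-length TALE DNA-binding array in a nuclease expression vector. It has no recorded mammalian expression elements and is not itself intended for delivery into cells.
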