Addgene plasmid #43398: II-GTAT
Depositing lab: Chad Cowan & Kiran Musunuru. Depositing organization: Harvard University. Publication: A TALEN Genome-Editing System for Generating Human Stem Cell-Based Disease Models. Ding Q, Lee YK, Schaefer EA, Peters DT, Veres A, Kim K, Kuperwasser N, Motola DL, Meissner TB, Hendriks WT, Trevisan M, Gupta RM, Moisan A, Banks E, Friesen M, Schinzel RT, Xia F, Tang A, Xia Y, Figueroa E, Wann A, Ahfeldt T, Daheron L, Zhang F, Rubin LL, Peng LF, Chung RT, Musunuru K, Cowan CA. Cell Stem Cell. 2012 Dec 12. pii: S1934-5909(12)00645-5. doi: 10.1016/j.stem.2012.11.011. PubMed 23246482.
Backbone
  Vector backbone: pCRII-TOPO
  Backbone manufacturer: Invitrogen
  Backbone size w/o insert (bp): 3973
  Vector type: Bacterial Cloning
Growth in bacteria
  Bacterial resistance: Ampicillin and Kanamycin, 100 & 50 μg/mL
  Growth temperature: 37°C
  Growth strain: Top10
  Copy number: High Copy
Gene/Insert
  Gene/Insert name: II-GTAT
  Species: Synthetic
  Insert size (bp): 426
  Cloning method: TOPO Cloning
  Sequencing primers: 5′ T7; 3′ M13-rev
Terms and licenses: Academic/Nonprofit Terms; Industry Terms: Not Available to Industry
How to cite: II-GTAT was a gift from Chad Cowan & Kiran Musunuru (Addgene plasmid # 43398 ; http://n2t.net/addgene:43398 ; RRID:Addgene_43398)
